Addgene plasmid #87089: P1
Purpose: (Empty Backbone) This is the P1 part of the Bcl-2 promoter with a luciferase reporter in pGL3Basic plasmid
Depositing lab: Yohannes Tesfaigzi. Depositing organization: Lovelace Biomedical Research Institute. Publication: Identification of a novel Bcl-2 promoter region that counteracts in a p53-dependent manner the inhibitory P2 region. Bredow S, Juri DE, Cardon K, Tesfaigzi Y. Gene. 2007 Dec 1;404(1-2):110-6. Epub 2007 Sep 14. 10.1016/j.gene.2007.09.005 PubMed 17913397.
Backbone
  Vector backbone: pGL3Basic
  Backbone manufacturer: Promega
  Backbone size (bp): 3000
  Vector type: Mammalian Expression
  Promoter: Bcl-2 Promoter
Growth in bacteria
  Bacterial resistance: Ampicillin, 100 μg/mL
  Growth temperature: 37°C
  Growth strain: DH5alpha
  Copy number: Unknown
Gene/Insert
  Cloning method: Restriction Enzyme
Terms and licenses: Academic/Nonprofit Terms; Industry Terms: Not Available to Industry
How to cite: P1 was a gift from Yohannes Tesfaigzi (Addgene plasmid # 87089 ; http://n2t.net/addgene:87089 ; RRID:Addgene_87089)
