[The description below was written by a language model from this plasmid's Addgene catalogue record.]
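Description:
P1 is a luciferase reporter plasmid built on the pGL3Basic backbone, a promoterless firefly luciferase vector designed for testing candidate regulatory DNA in transfected mammalian cells. According to the record, it carries the P1 portion of the Bcl-2 promoter placed so that it drives the luciferase reporter. Because pGL3Basic has no eukaryotic promoter or enhancer of its own, luciferase output depends on the transcriptional activity of the inserted fragment. The plasmid is catalogued as a mammalian expression vector, is propagated in E. coli, and is selected with ampicillin. Copy number is listed as unknown.

The catalogue entry is sparse and somewhat inconsistent. It labels the plasmid an "empty backbone" even though the purpose statement and promoter field both indicate a Bcl-2 promoter insert. It gives no insert size, fragment boundaries or species of origin, and says only that cloning was by restriction enzymes, without naming the sites. No feature table is provided, so the presence and arrangement of standard pGL3 elements cannot be confirmed from the record, and the stated backbone size should be treated as approximate.

The associated work concerns the regulatory architecture of the Bcl-2 promoter, specifically a region that counteracts the inhibitory P2 region in a p53-dependent manner. This suggests that P1 serves as one of a set of promoter-fragment reporters. Its likely use is in transient transfection assays comparing the activity of different Bcl-2 promoter segments, alone or in response to factors such as p53.
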