>Addgene plasmid #87089 | P1 | addgene partial sequence | sequence record 183091 | Addgene Partial NGS Result
CGGGCCGGCGGCAGGGCCGCGTGCGGACTTGGTGGTCGCTGGGGTCCGCGACGGGGTGGGGGCTCCCGGG
GAACCGCACGCGGCCGGGCCGGGCGGACGACGGAGTGCGGAGGGGGGCGGCTGGCGGGAGGGTGCGCCAT
GAAAACAAGGGCTGGAAAAGCGCCGGGAACCGCCTGGACCCTTTCTGGCCGTGTGAGTGTGTGTGGAGTG
TGTGTGTGTGTGTGTGTGTGTGTGTCTCGCCTGGACCTTTTCTAGCCGTGTATGTGGGAGTGTGTGTGTC
GCCTGGACCCTTTCTAGCCGTGTATGAGAGTGTGTACACGCGCCTACACACACACACGTTGTGTTACCGG
CGCTCGGCCGCCGGGGGAAGACCCAGGCCAATGCCGCCCCCCACCGCCCCCAGCAGTGAGACCTCAGCGC
TGCCCTGCTGTGAAGACAGGTGACTCTGCACGTTTTAAGCAATGTCTAGGGACGCCCCGAGCGTGGTGTT
TACTTTCAAGTAGCTTCCTAGGTGTCCGCGCACTACACACGCACGCGCATCCCCGCCCGTGTCCACCTGA
ACACCTAGTCCGTGGCCCAGGCCATGCAGAACTCAGCGCTCCAGGGAAGGGGTTTATCAAGGGCTTTACG
ACAGTTTAAGTCAATGTTTTCCCTCTGTCCCTAACACCTTTTACACTGGTTTAGTGCTACACGATGAGGA
CTTCCATATAGTAACTTTCAGGCCCACCGTCCTAACGCTGGGGTGGGTGGGCTCCTAAAGGTCTCCACCT
TTGCCTCGTAGCCAATCCTAGTTGGCCGCACTTTCTCAAATGAGGTACATAGATACACACATACACATTC
ACACTCGCAGACGTGTGTACGCGCAAGCAGACAGTTTTAAATTAATCAGCATGAATAGCCCCTAGCAAAA
AAGGACAAGAGGACAAACAAGTTGCACGTGTGTATTTTTATCTCCAAGAGTCTTTGACAAAAAGCACCAA
GAAAAGAAAAAGGTCTTCTAGAAGCACAGCGGCTTACTTAATAGGGCTCGAGTGCAAATATATAGGGACA
CTGGATTATTGGGGTCAAGAAAGATGACAAATGAGTACTACAATGTGTACAAATATGCTATGACTTTTTT
TTTTTTTTTGAGACAGAGTCTTGCTCTGTTGTATCTTGGAGGCTGGTGTGCAGTGGTGCGATCTCAGCTC
ACTGCAACCTCTGCCTCCCAGGCTCAAGCAATTCTGCCTCAGCCTCCTGAGTAGCTGGGATTACACGTGC
ACGCCACTACGCTCTGCTAATTTTTGTATTTTTAGTAGAGACGGGGTTTCGCCATACTGGCCAGGCTGGT
CTCGAACTCCTGACCTCGTTATCCGCCTGCCTCAGCCTCCCAAAGTGCTGGGATTACAGACATGAGCCAC
TGTGCCCTGCCTGACATCTTTATTTTGTCTCATTCCTACTCTAAAATCAAAACATTCTTTAAAAAGCCAG
AAAAGCACACCAAATTATGATTTTTTTAATTTTTACTTAGTTGGCCTTTTTTTTTTTTTTTTAAGAGATG
GCTTTTGCTATGTTGCCCAGGCTGGACTCGAACTTCTGGGCTCGAAGGATTCTCCCACCTCAGCCTCATG
AATAGCTGGGACTATACGCACTGCCATCTCTCTTGGGTGTTTTTATTTTATTTCTTCATTTATTGTATTC
CATCAGCCCAACAAGCCAACTTCTCTCACATAGGAATGGGGGCCTGGGTACAAATTTCTTATCCAGGCAA
GAGGGGATGAAAGGAGATCCTCCTTCTTGCCCTTCTGATGGTTGGGACAGAGTCCCTTTTATGCGCGTGG
GAGGTGTTTTGGTCTGGATAGACACTGGGTATAGATTGACCTAGAATAAATGTTCTCACATAAATTCATA
CCAATTGCACAACAGTATGGTTTAGAAATCTTGAAAGCGTATTTTAAAGCCCCAAAATTACCTAAGAGGA
ATTGAAAGGCTTCAAGCTCCTAATACTCAGCATATGAGTGAGGAAATGATAGGACAAACCTGCAAAAGAA
ACTGTACTTCTGCAAAGGGGGCAGCCAGAAGGAAACGGATCTGCAGCCCGGGGGATCCACTAGCACGCGT
AAGAGCTCGGTACCTATCGATAGAGAAATGTTCTGGCACCTGCACTTGCACTGGGGACAGCCTATTTTGC
TAGTTTGTTTTGTTTCGTTTTGTTTTGATGGAGAGCGTATGTTAGTACTATCGATTCACACAAAAAACCA
ACACACAGATGTAATGAAAATAAAGATATTTTATTGCGGCCGCTCCAAGTACCTCCCGTACCTTAATATT
ACTTACTTATCATGGTAGCTTGGGCTGGCGTAATAGCGAAGAGGCCCGCACCGATCGCCCTTCCCAACAG
TTGCGCAGCCTGAATGGCGAATGGCAAATTGTAAGCGTTAATATTTTGTTAAAATTCGCGTTAAATTTTT
GTTAAATCAGCTCATTTTTTAACCAATAGGCCGAAATCGGCAAAATCCCTTATAAATCAAAAGAATAGAC
CGAGATAGGGT
[37 nt withheld, positions 2532-2568]
AAAGAACGTGGACTCCAACGTCAAAGG
[49 nt withheld, positions 2596-2644]
T
[91 nt withheld, positions 2646-2736]
G
[124 nt withheld, positions 2738-2861]
CAGGTGGCACTTTTCGGGGAAATGTGCGCGGAACCCCTATTTGTTTATTTTTCTAAATACATTCAAATAT
GTATCCGCTCATGAGACAATAACCCTGATAAATGCTTCAATAATATTGAAAAAGGAAGAGTATGAGTATT
CAACATTTCCGTGTCGCCCTTATTCCCTTTTTTGCGGCATTTTGCCTTCCTGTTTTTGCTCACCCAGAAA
CGCTGGTGAAAGTAAAAGATGCTGAAGATCAGTTGGGTGCACGAGTGGGTTACATCGAACTGGATCTCAA
CAGCGGTAAGATCCTTGAGAGTTTTCGCCCCGAAGAACGTTTTCCAATGATGAGCACTTTTAAAGTTCTG
CTATGTGGCGCGGTATTATCCCGTATTGACGCCGGGCAAGAGCAACTCGGTCGCCGCATACACTATTCTC
AGAATGACTTGGTTGAGTACTCACCAGTCACAGAAAAGCATCTTACGGATGGCATGACAGTAAGAGAATT
ATGCAGTGCTGCCATAACCATGAGTGATAACACTGCGGCCAACTTACTTCTGACAACGATCGGAGGACCG
AAGGAGCTAACCGCTTTTTTGCACAACATGGGGGATCATGTAACTCGCCTTGATCGTTGGGAACCGGAGC
TGAATGAAGCCATACCAAACGACGAGCGTGACACCACGATGCCTGTAGCAATGGCAACAACGTTGCGCAA
ACTATTAACTGGCGAACTACTTACTCTAGCTTCCCGGCAACAATTAATAGACTGGATGGAGGCGGATAAA
GTTGCAGGACCACTTCTGCGCTCGGCCCTTCCGGCTGGCTGGTTTATTGCTGATAAATCTGGAGCCGGTG
AGCGTGGGTCTCGCGGTATCATTGCAGCACTGGGGCCAGATGGTAAGCCCTCCCGTATCGTAGTTATCTA
CACGACGGGGAGTCAGGCAACTATGGATGAACGAAATAGACAGATCGCTGAGATAGGTGCCTCACTGATT
AAGCATTGGTAACTGTCAGACCAAGTTTACTCATATATACTTTAGATTGATTTAAAACTTCATTTTTAAT
TTAAAAGGATCTAGGTGAAGATCCTTTTTGATAATCTCATGACCAAAATCCCTTAACGTGAGTTTTCGTT
CCACTGAGCGTCAGACCCCGTAGAAAAGATCAAAGGATCTTCTTGAGATCCTTTTTTTCTGCGCGTAATC
TGCTGCTTGCAAACAAAAAAACCACCGCTACCAGCGGTGGTTTGTTTGCCGGATCAAGAGCTACCAACTC
TTTTTCCGAAGGTAACTGGCTTCAGCAGAGCGCAGATACCAAATACTGTTCTTCTAGTGTAGCCGTAGTT
AGGCCACCACTTCAAGAACTCTGTAGCACCGCCTACATACCTCGCTCTGCTAATCCTGTTACCAGTGGCT
GCTGCCAGTGGCGATAAGTCGTGTCTTACCGGGTTGGACTCAAGACGATAGTTACCGGATAAGGCGCAGC
GGTCGGGCTGAACGGGGGGTTCGTGCACACAGCCCAGCTTGGAGCGAACGACCTACACCGAACTGAGATA
CCTACAGCGTGAGCTATGAGAAAGCGCCACGCTTCCCGAAGGGAGAAAGGCGGACAGGTATCCGGTAAGC
GGCAGGGTCGGAACAGGAGAGCGCACGAGGGAGCTTCCAGGGGGAAACGCCTGGTATCTTTATAGTCCTG
TCGGGTTTCGCCACCTCTGACTTGAGCGTCGATTTTTGTGATGCTCGTCAGGGGGGCGGAGCCTATGGAA
AAACGCCAGCAACGCGGCCTTTTTACGGTTCCTGGCCTTTTGCTGGCCTTTTGCTCACATGTTCTTTCCT
GCGTTATCCCCTGATTCTGTGGATAACCGTATTACCGCCTTTGAGTGAGCTGATACCGCTCGCCGCAGCC
GAACGACCGAGCGCAGCGAGTCAGTGAGCGAGGAAGCGGAAGAGCGCTGCCGGCACCTGTCCTACGAGTT
GCATGATAAAGAAGACAGTCATAAGTGCGGCGACGATAGTCATGCCCCGCGCCCACCGGAAGGAGCTGAC
TGGGTTGAAGGCTCTCAAGGGCATCGGTCGACGGATCCTTATCGATTTTACCACATTTGTAGAGGTTTTA
CTTGCTTTAAAAAACCTCCCACACCTCCCCCTGAACCTGAAACATAAAATGAATGCAATTGTTGTTGTTA
ACTTGTTTATTGCAGCTTATAATGGTTACAAATAAAGCAATAGCATCACAAATTTCACAAATAAAGCATT
TTTTTCACTGCATTCTAGTTGTGGTTTGTCCAAACTCATCAATGTATCTTATCATGTCTGCTCGAAGCGG
CCGGCCGCCCCGACTCTAGAATTACACGGCGATCTTTCCGCCCTTCTTGGCCTTTATGAGGATCTCTCTG
ATTTTTCTTGCGTCGAGTTTTCCGGTAAGACCTTTCGGTACTTCGTCCACAAACACAACTCCTCCGCGCA
ACTTTTTCGCGGTTGTTACTTGACTGGCGACGTAATCCACGATCTCTTTTTCCGTCATCGTCTTTCCGTG
CTCCAAAACAACAACGGCGGCGGGAAGTTCACCGGCGTCATCGTCGGGAAGACCTGCGACACCTGCGTCG
AAGATGTTGGGGTGTTGGAGCAAGATGGATTCCAATTCAGCGGGAGCCACCTGATAGCCTTTGTACTTAA
TCAGAGACTTCAGGCGGTCAACGATGAAGAAGTGTTCGTCTTCGTCCCAGTAAGCTATGTCTCCAGAATG
TAGCCATCCATCCTTGTCAATCAAGGCGTTGGTCGCTTCCGGATTGTTTACATAACCGGACATAATCATA
GGACCTCTCACACACAGTTCGCCTCTTTGATTAACGCCCAGCGTTTTCCCGGTATCCAGATCCACAACCT
TCGCTTCAAAAAATGGAACAACTTTACCGACCGCGCCCGGTTTATCATCCCCCTCGGGTGTAATCAGAAT
AGCTGATGTAGTCTCAGTGAGCCCATATCCTTGCCTGATACCTGGCAGATGGAACCTCTTGGCAACCGCT
TCCCCGACTTCCTTAGAGAGGGGAGCGCCACCAGAAGCAATTTCGTGTAAATTAGATAAATCGTATTTGT
CAATCAGAGTGCTTTTGGCGAAGAAGGAGAATAGGGTTGGCACCAGCAGCGCACTTTGAATCTTGTAATC
CTGAAGGCTCCTCAGAAACAGCTCTTCTTCAAATCTATACATTAAGACGACTCGAAATCCACATATCAAA
TATCCGAGTGTAGTAAACATTCCAAAACCGTGATGGAATGGAACAACACTTAAAATCGCAGTATCCGGAA
TGATTTGATTGCCAAAAATAGGATCTCTGGCATGCGAGAATCTCACGCAGGCAGTTCTATGAGGCAGAGC
GACACCTTTAGGCAGACCAGTAGATCCAGAGGAGTTCATGATCAGTGCAATTGTCTTGTCCCTATCGAAG
GACTCTGGCACAAAATCGTATTCATTAAAACCGGGAGGTAGATGAGATGTGACGAACGTGTACATCGACT
GAAATCCCTGGTAATCCGTTTTAGAATCCATGATAATAATTTTTTGGATGATTGGGAGCTTTTTTTGCAC
GTTCAAAATTTTTTGCAACCCCTTTTTGGAAACGAACACCACGGTAGGCTGCGAAATGCCCATACTGTTG
AGCAATTCACGTTCATTATAAATGTCGTTCGCGGGCGCAACTGCAACTCCGATAAATAACGCGCCCAACA
CCGGCATAAAGAATTGAAGAGAGTTTTCACTGCATACGACGATTCTGTGATTTGTATTCAGCCCATATCG
TTTCATAGCTTCTGCCAACCGAACGGACATTTCGAAGTACTCAGCGTAAGTGATGTCCACCTCGATATGT
GCATCTGTAAAAGCAATTGTTCCAGGAACCAGGGCGTATCTCTTCATAGCCTTATGCAGTTGCTCTCCAG
CGGTTCCATCTTCCAGCGGATAGAATGGCGCCGGGCCTTTCTTTATGTTTTTGGCGTCTTCCATGGTGGC
TTTACCAACAGTACCGGAATGCCAAGCTTGATATCGAATTCCTGCAGCCCCGCCGCGCAGCCCGCTCCGA
GCGCTGACGGCCGCCGGCAGGGAGGGCCCGGAGCCCCGGCACCTTCGCTGGCAGCGGCGGCGGCGGCAGC
GCGGCGGGGCCACGGAGAGCGGCGGGCGGGNNNNNNNNNNNNNNNNGGGCAGGCGGCGCGGAGGGGCGGG
CGCGGGAGGAAGGGGGCGGGAGCGGGGC
